Addgene plasmid #249009: pKlab521-pcDNA3-3xFLAG-V5-BRCA1(1314-end)-Y1845F-STOP
Purpose: This plasmid expresses the N-terminally 3x-FLAG tagged BRCT domain that contains the Y1845F mutation
Depositing lab: Georgios Karras. Depositing organization: University of Texas MD Anderson Cancer Center. Publication: Protein-folding chaperones predict structure-function relationships and cancer risk in BRCA1 mutation carriers. Gracia B, Montes P, Gutierrez AM, Arun B, Karras GI. Cell Rep. 2024 Feb 27;43(2):113803. doi: 10.1016/j.celrep.2024.113803. Epub 2024 Feb 17. PubMed 38368609.
Backbone
  Vector backbone: pcDNA3.1
  Vector type: Mammalian Expression
  Selectable markers: Hygromycin
Growth in bacteria
  Bacterial resistance: Ampicillin, 100 μg/mL
  Growth temperature: 37°C
  Growth strain: DH5alpha
  Copy number: High Copy
Gene/Insert
  Gene/Insert name: BRCA1(1314aa-end)
  Species: H. sapiens (human)
  Mutation: Y1845F
  Entrez Gene: BRCA1 (a.k.a. BRCAI, BRCC1, BROVCA1, FANCS, IRIS, PNCA4, PPP1R53, PSCP, RNF53)
  Promoter: CMV Promoter
  Tag / fusion protein: 3x-FLAG-V5 (N terminal on insert)
  Cloning method: Gateway Cloning
Terms and licenses: Academic/Nonprofit Terms; Industry Terms: Not Available to Industry
How to cite: pKlab521-pcDNA3-3xFLAG-V5-BRCA1(1314-end)-Y1845F-STOP was a gift from Georgios Karras (Addgene plasmid # 249009 ; http://n2t.net/addgene:249009 ; RRID:Addgene_249009)
