[The description below was written by a language model from this plasmid's Addgene catalogue record and pLannotate feature annotations shown in this document.]
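Description:
pKlab521-pcDNA3-3xFLAG-V5-BRCA1(1314-end)-Y1845F-STOP is a mammalian expression plasmid of about 7.4 kb built on a pcDNA3.1-type backbone. It produces a tagged C-terminal fragment of human BRCA1 carrying the Y1845F substitution. In E. coli it is maintained at high copy through a ColE1/pUC-type origin and selected with ampicillin via the bla gene and its native promoter. An f1 origin is also present, along with small lac promoter/operator and lacI remnants that are backbone leftovers. For selection in mammalian cells, an SV40 enhancer/early promoter drives a hygromycin phosphotransferase gene terminated by the SV40 polyadenylation signal. A short ble fragment annotated just downstream of HygR appears to be residual sequence rather than a functional marker.

The expression cassette uses the CMV immediate-early enhancer and promoter. These are followed by an N-terminal 3xFLAG epitope (with its enterokinase site) and a V5 tag, which read through an attB1 site into the BRCA1 coding region. The insert spans residue 1314 to the natural end of the protein, a region that includes the BRCT domain, and was introduced by Gateway recombination, leaving attB1 and attB2 scars on either side. As the name indicates, the open reading frame ends in a stop codon, so nothing is fused at the C terminus. Transcripts are terminated by the bovine growth hormone polyadenylation signal.

The construct is intended for expressing the FLAG/V5-tagged Y1845F BRCT-containing fragment in mammalian cells, where the tags allow detection or immunoprecipitation. The associated study concerns how protein-folding chaperones relate to structure–function effects of BRCA1 variants and to cancer risk.
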