Features (pLannotate 1.2.2; 22 found; start..end, strand, type, name):
     28..80      -  misc_feature   bom (fragment): basis of mobility region from pBR322
    235..614     +  enhancer       CMV enhancer: human cytomegalovirus immediate early enhancer
    615..818     +  promoter       CMV promoter: human cytomegalovirus (CMV) immediate early promoter
    908..973     +  CDS            3xFLAG: three tandem FLAG® epitope tags, followed by an enterokinase cleavage site
    992..1032    +  CDS            V5 tag (fragment): epitope tag from simian virus 5
   1032..1049    +  protein_bind   attB1 (fragment): mutant version of attB; core recombination site for the Gateway® BP reaction BP Clonase™
   1055..2704    +  CDS            BRCA1 (fragment): BRCA1_HUMAN - Also known as RNF53. Experimental evidence at protein level: Swiss-Prot protein existence level 1. E3 ubiquitin-protein ligase that specifically mediates the formation of 'Lys-6'-linked polyubiquitin chains and plays a central role in DNA repair by facilitating cellular responses to DNA damage (PubMed:12890688, PubMed:14976165, PubMed:16818604, PubMed:17525340, PubMed:12887909, PubMed:10500182, PubMed:19261748). It is unclear whether it also mediates the formation of other types of polyubiquitin chains (PubMed:12890688). The BRCA1-BARD1 heterodimer coordinates a diverse range of
   2712..2736    -  protein_bind   attB2: mutant version of attB; recombination site for the Gateway® BP reaction BP Clonase™
   2793..3017    +  polyA_signal   bGH poly(A) signal: bovine growth hormone polyadenylation signal
   3021..3042    +  promoter       SV40 promoter (fragment): SV40 enhancer and early promoter
   3063..3491    +  rep_origin     f1 ori (sequence partly withheld): f1 bacteriophage origin of replication; arrow indicates direction of (+) strand synthesis
   3505..3834    +  promoter       SV40 promoter: SV40 enhancer and early promoter
   3883..4908    +  CDS            HygR: aminoglycoside phosphotransferase from E. coli; aph(4)-Ia; confers resistance to hygromycin
   4918..5043    +  CDS            ble (fragment): BLE_KLEPN - Experimental evidence at protein level: Swiss-Prot protein existence level 1. Binding protein with a strong affinity to the bleomycin family of antibiotics. Binds to CL990; an antimitotic-antibiotic compound. From Klebsiella pneumoniae.
   5038..5159    +  polyA_signal   SV40 poly(A) signal: SV40 polyadenylation signal
   5232..5248    -  protein_bind   lac operator: The lac repressor binds to the lac operator to inhibit transcription in E. coli. This inhibition can be relieved by adding lactose or isopropyl-β-D-thiogalactopyranoside (IPTG). lac repressor encoded by lacI
   5256..5286    -  promoter       lac promoter: promoter for the E. coli lac operon
   5301..5322    -  protein_bind   CAP binding site: CAP binding activates transcription in the presence of cAMP. E. coli catabolite activator protein
   5335..5427    -  CDS            lacI (fragment): lac repressor; lacI; The lac repressor binds to the lac operator to inhibit transcription in E. coli. This inhibition can be relieved by adding lactose or isopropyl-β-D-thiogalactopyranoside (IPTG).
   5610..6198    -  rep_origin     ori: high-copy-number ColE1/pMB1/pBR322/pUC origin of replication
   6369..7229    -  CDS            AmpR: β-lactamase; bla; confers resistance to ampicillin, carbenicillin, and related antibiotics
   7230..7334    -  promoter       AmpR promoter: bla
>Addgene plasmid #249009 | pKlab521-pcDNA3-3xFLAG-V5-BRCA1(1314-end)-Y1845F-STOP | addgene full sequence | sequence record 494412 | Addgene NGS Result
GACGGATCGGGAGATCTCCCGATCCCCTATGGTGCACTCTCAGTACAATCTGCTCTGATGCCGCATAGTT
AAGCCAGTATCTGCTCCCTGCTTGTGTGTTGGAGGTCGCTGAGTAGTGCGCGAGCAAAATTTAAGCTACA
ACAAGGCAAGGCTTGACCGACAATTGCATGAAGAATCTGCTTAGGGTTAGGCGTTTTGCGCTGCTTCGCG
ATGTACGGGCCAGATATACGCGTTGACATTGATTATTGACTAGTTATTAATAGTAATCAATTACGGGGTC
ATTAGTTCATAGCCCATATATGGAGTTCCGCGTTACATAACTTACGGTAAATGGCCCGCCTGGCTGACCG
CCCAACGACCCCCGCCCATTGACGTCAATAATGACGTATGTTCCCATAGTAACGCCAATAGGGACTTTCC
ATTGACGTCAATGGGTGGAGTATTTACGGTAAACTGCCCACTTGGCAGTACATCAAGTGTATCATATGCC
AAGTACGCCCCCTATTGACGTCAATGACGGTAAATGGCCCGCCTGGCATTATGCCCAGTACATGACCTTA
TGGGACTTTCCTACTTGGCAGTACATCTACGTATTAGTCATCGCTATTACCATGGTGATGCGGTTTTGGC
AGTACATCAATGGGCGTGGATAGCGGTTTGACTCACGGGGATTTCCAAGTCTCCACCCCATTGACGTCAA
TGGGAGTTTGTTTTGGCACCAAAATCAACGGGACTTTCCAAAATGTCGTAACAACTCCGCCCCATTGACG
CAAATGGGCGGTAGGCGTGTACGGTGGGAGGTCTATATAAGCAGAGCTCGTTTAGTGAACCGTCAGATCG
CCTGGAGACGCCATCCACGCTGTTTTGACCTCCATAGAAGACACCGACTCTAGAGGATCCAGCCATGGAC
TACAAAGACCATGACGGTGATTATAAAGATCATGACATCGACTACAAGGATGACGATGACAAGGGCTCGG
GCTCGACCTCGGGTAAGCCTATCCCTAACCCTCTCCTCGGTCTCGATTCTACAAGTTTGTACAAAAAAGT
TGGCGATCCTTTCTTGATTGGTTCTTCCAAACAAATGAGGCATCAGTCTGAAAGCCAGGGAGTTGGTCTG
AGTGACAAGGAATTGGTTTCAGATGATGAAGAAAGAGGAACGGGCTTGGAAGAAAATAATCAAGAAGAGC
AAAGCATGGATTCAAACTTAGGTGAAGCAGCATCTGGGTGTGAGAGTGAAACAAGCGTCTCTGAAGACTG
CTCAGGGCTATCCTCTCAGAGTGACATTTTAACCACTCAGCAGAGGGATACCATGCAACATAACCTGATA
AAGCTCCAGCAGGAAATGGCTGAACTAGAAGCTGTGTTAGAACAGCATGGGAGCCAGCCTTCTAACAGCT
ACCCTTCCATCATAAGTGACTCCTCTGCCCTTGAGGACCTGCGAAATCCAGAACAAAGCACATCAGAAAA
AGCAGTATTAACTTCACAGAAAAGTAGTGAATACCCTATAAGCCAGAATCCAGAAGGCCTTTCTGCTGAC
AAGTTTGAGGTGTCTGCAGATAGTTCTACCAGTAAAAATAAAGAACCAGGAGTGGAAAGGTCATCCCCTT
CTAAATGCCCATCATTAGATGATAGGTGGTACATGCACAGTTGCTCTGGGAGTCTTCAGAATAGAAACTA
CCCATCTCAAGAGGAGCTCATTAAGGTTGTTGATGTGGAGGAGCAACAGCTGGAAGAGTCTGGGCCACAC
GATTTGACGGAAACATCTTACTTGCCAAGGCAAGATCTAGAGGGAACCCCTTACCTGGAATCTGGAATCA
GCCTCTTCTCTGATGACCCTGAATCTGATCCTTCTGAAGACAGAGCCCCAGAGTCAGCTCGTGTTGGCAA
CATACCATCTTCAACCTCTGCATTGAAAGTTCCCCAATTGAAAGTTGCAGAATCTGCCCAGGGTCCAGCT
GCTGCTCATACTACTGATACTGCTGGGTATAATGCAATGGAAGAAAGTGTGAGCAGGGAGAAGCCAGAAT
TGACAGCTTCAACAGAAAGGGTCAACAAAAGAATGTCCATGGTGGTGTCTGGCCTGACCCCAGAAGAATT
TATGCTCGTGTACAAGTTTGCCAGAAAACACCACATCACTTTAACTAATCTAATTACTGAAGAGACTACT
CATGTTGTTATGAAAACAGATGCTGAGTTTGTGTGTGAACGGACACTGAAATATTTTCTAGGAATTGCGG
GAGGAAAATGGGTAGTTAGCTATTTCTGGGTGACCCAGTCTATTAAAGAAAGAAAAATGCTGAATGAGCA
TGATTTTGAAGTCAGAGGAGATGTGGTCAATGGAAGAAACCACCAAGGTCCAAAGCGAGCAAGAGAATCC
CAGGACAGAAAGATCTTCAGGGGGCTAGAAATCTGTTGCTATGGGCCCTTCACCAACATGCCCACAGATC
AACTGGAATGGATGGTACAGCTGTGTGGTGCTTCTGTGGTGAAGGAGCTTTCATCATTCACCCTTGGCAC
AGGTGTCCACCCAATTGTGGTTGTGCAGCCAGATGCCTGGACAGAGGACAATGGCTTCCATGCAATTGGG
CAGATGTGTGAGGCACCTGTGGTGACCCGAGAGTGGGTGTTGGACAGTGTAGCACTCTTTCAGTGCCAGG
AGCTGGACACCTACCTGATACCCCAGATCCCCCACAGCCACTACTGATAATACCCAACTTTCTTGTACAA
AGTGGTTGCTCTATAGTAACTCGAGTCTAGAGGGCCCGTTTAAACCCGCTGATCAGCCTCGACTGTGCCT
TCTAGTTGCCAGCCATCTGTTGTTTGCCCCTCCCCCGTGCCTTCCTTGACCCTGGAAGGTGCCACTCCCA
CTGTCCTTTCCTAATAAAATGAGGAAATTGCATCGCATTGTCTGAGTAGGTGTCATTCTATTCTGGGGGG
TGGGGTGGGGCAGGACAGCAAGGGGGAGGATTGGGAAGACAATAGCAGGCATGCTGGGGATGCGGTGGGC
TCTATGGCTTCTGAGGCGGAAAGAACCAGCTGGGGCTCTAGGGGGTATCCCC
[124 nt withheld, positions 3063-3186]
C
[91 nt withheld, positions 3188-3278]
A
[49 nt withheld, positions 3280-3328]
CCTTTGACGTTGGAGTCCACGTTCTTT
[37 nt withheld, positions 3356-3392]
ACCCTATCTCGGTCTATTCTTTTGATTTATAAGGGATTTTGCCGATTTCGGCCTATTGGTTAAAAAATGA
GCTGATTTAACAAAAATTTAACGCGAATTAATTCTGTGGAATGTGTGTCAGTTAGGGTGTGGAAAGTCCC
CAGGCTCCCCAGCAGGCAGAAGTATGCAAAGCATGCATCTCAATTAGTCAGCAACCAGGTGTGGAAAGTC
CCCAGGCTCCCCAGCAGGCAGAAGTATGCAAAGCATGCATCTCAATTAGTCAGCAACCATAGTCCCGCCC
CTAACTCCGCCCATCCCGCCCCTAACTCCGCCCAGTTCCGCCCATTCTCCGCCCCATGGCTGACTAATTT
TTTTTATTTATGCAGAGGCCGAGGCCGCCTCTGCCTCTGAGCTATTCCAGAAGTAGTGAGGAGGCTTTTT
TGGAGGCCTAGGCTTTTGCAAAAAGCTCCCGGGAGCTTGTATATCCATTTTCGGATCTGATCAGCACGTG
ATGAAAAAGCCTGAACTCACCGCGACGTCTGTCGAGAAGTTTCTGATCGAAAAGTTCGACAGCGTCTCCG
ACCTGATGCAGCTCTCGGAGGGCGAAGAATCTCGTGCTTTCAGCTTCGATGTAGGAGGGCGTGGATATGT
CCTGCGGGTAAATAGCTGCGCCGATGGTTTCTACAAAGATCGTTATGTTTATCGGCACTTTGCATCGGCC
GCGCTCCCGATTCCGGAAGTGCTTGACATTGGGGAATTCAGCGAGAGCCTGACCTATTGCATCTCCCGCC
GTGCACAGGGTGTCACGTTGCAAGACCTGCCTGAAACCGAACTGCCCGCTGTTCTGCAGCCGGTCGCGGA
GGCCATGGATGCGATCGCTGCGGCCGATCTTAGCCAGACGAGCGGGTTCGGCCCATTCGGACCGCAAGGA
ATCGGTCAATACACTACATGGCGTGATTTCATATGCGCGATTGCTGATCCCCATGTGTATCACTGGCAAA
CTGTGATGGACGACACCGTCAGTGCGTCCGTCGCGCAGGCTCTCGATGAGCTGATGCTTTGGGCCGAGGA
CTGCCCCGAAGTCCGGCACCTCGTGCACGCGGATTTCGGCTCCAACAATGTCCTGACGGACAATGGCCGC
ATAACAGCGGTCATTGACTGGAGCGAGGCGATGTTCGGGGATTCCCAATACGAGGTCGCCAACATCTTCT
TCTGGAGGCCGTGGTTGGCTTGTATGGAGCAGCAGACGCGCTACTTCGAGCGGAGGCATCCGGAGCTTGC
AGGATCGCCGCGGCTCCGGGCGTATATGCTCCGCATTGGTCTTGACCAACTCTATCAGAGCTTGGTTGAC
GGCAATTTCGATGATGCAGCTTGGGCGCAGGGTCGATGCGACGCAATCGTCCGATCCGGAGCCGGGACTG
TCGGGCGTACACAAATCGCCCGCAGAAGCGCGGCCGTCTGGACCGATGGCTGTGTAGAAGTACTCGCCGA
TAGTGGAAACCGACGCCCCAGCACTCGTCCGAGGGCAAAGGAATAGCACGTGCTACGAGATTTCGATTCC
ACCGCCGCCTTCTATGAAAGGTTGGGCTTCGGAATCGTTTTCCGGGACGCCGGCTGGATGATCCTCCAGC
GCGGGGATCTCATGCTGGAGTTCTTCGCCCACCCCAACTTGTTTATTGCAGCTTATAATGGTTACAAATA
AAGCAATAGCATCACAAATTTCACAAATAAAGCATTTTTTTCACTGCATTCTAGTTGTGGTTTGTCCAAA
CTCATCAATGTATCTTATCATGTCTGTATACCGTCGACCTCTAGCTAGAGCTTGGCGTAATCATGGTCAT
AGCTGTTTCCTGTGTGAAATTGTTATCCGCTCACAATTCCACACAACATACGAGCCGGAAGCATAAAGTG
TAAAGCCTGGGGTGCCTAATGAGTGAGCTAACTCACATTAATTGCGTTGCGCTCACTGCCCGCTTTCCAG
TCGGGAAACCTGTCGTGCCAGCTGCATTAATGAATCGGCCAACGCGCGGGGAGAGGCGGTTTGCGTATTG
GGCGCTCTTCCGCTTCCTCGCTCACTGACTCGCTGCGCTCGGTCGTTCGGCTGCGGCGAGCGGTATCAGC
TCACTCAAAGGCGGTAATACGGTTATCCACAGAATCAGGGGATAACGCAGGAAAGAACATGTGAGCAAAA
GGCCAGCAAAAGGCCAGGAACCGTAAAAAGGCCGCGTTGCTGGCGTTTTTCCATAGGCTCCGCCCCCCTG
ACGAGCATCACAAAAATCGACGCTCAAGTCAGAGGTGGCGAAACCCGACAGGACTATAAAGATACCAGGC
GTTTCCCCCTGGAAGCTCCCTCGTGCGCTCTCCTGTTCCGACCCTGCCGCTTACCGGATACCTGTCCGCC
TTTCTCCCTTCGGGAAGCGTGGCGCTTTCTCATAGCTCACGCTGTAGGTATCTCAGTTCGGTGTAGGTCG
TTCACTCCAAGCTGGGCTGTGTGCACGAACCCCCCGTTCAGCCCGACCGCTGCGCCTTATCCGGTAACTA
TCGTCTTGAGTCCAACCCGGTAAGACACGACTTATCGCCACTGGCAGCAGCCACTGGTAACAGGATTAGC
AGAGCGAGGTATGTAGGCGGTGCTACAGAGTTCTTGAAGTGGTGGCCTAACTACGGCTACACTAGAAGAA
CAGTATTTGGTATCTGCGCTCTGCTGAAGCCAGTTACCTTCGGAAAAAGAGTTGGTAGCTCTTGATCCGG
CAAACAAACCACCGCTGGTAGCGGTGGTTTTTTTGTTTGCAAGCAGCAGATTACGCGCAGAAAAAAAGGA
TCTCAAGAAGATCCTTTGATCTTTTCTACGGGGTCTGACGCTCAGTGGAACGAAAACTCACGTTAAGGGA
TTTTGGTCATGAGATTATCAAAAAGGATCTTCACCTAGATCCTTTTAAATTAAAAATGAAGTTTTAAATC
AATCTAAAGTATATATGAGTAAACTTGGTCTGACAGTTACCAATGCTTAATCAGTGAGGCACCTATCTCA
GCGATCTGTCTATTTCGTTCATCCATAGTTGCCTGACTCCCCGTCGTGTAGATAACTACGATACGGGAGG
GCTTACCATCTGGCCCCAGTGCTGCAATGATACCGCGAGACCCACGCTCACCGGCTCCAGATTTATCAGC
AATAAACCAGCCAGCCGGAAGGGCCGAGCGCAGAAGTGGTCCTGCAACTTTATCCGCCTCCATCCAGTCT
ATTAATTGTTGCCGGGAAGCTAGAGTAAGTAGTTCGCCAGTTAATAGTTTGCGCAACGTTGTTGCCATTG
CTACAGGCATCGTGGTGTCACGCTCGTCGTTTGGTATGGCTTCATTCAGCTCCGGTTCCCAACGATCAAG
GCGAGTTACATGATCCCCCATGTTGTGCAAAAAAGCGGTTAGCTCCTTCGGTCCTCCGATCGTTGTCAGA
AGTAAGTTGGCCGCAGTGTTATCACTCATGGTTATGGCAGCACTGCATAATTCTCTTACTGTCATGCCAT
CCGTAAGATGCTTTTCTGTGACTGGTGAGTACTCAACCAAGTCATTCTGAGAATAGTGTATGCGGCGACC
GAGTTGCTCTTGCCCGGCGTCAATACGGGATAATACCGCGCCACATAGCAGAACTTTAAAAGTGCTCATC
ATTGGAAAACGTTCTTCGGGGCGAAAACTCTCAAGGATCTTACCGCTGTTGAGATCCAGTTCGATGTAAC
CCACTCGTGCACCCAACTGATCTTCAGCATCTTTTACTTTCACCAGCGTTTCTGGGTGAGCAAAAACAGG
AAGGCAAAATGCCGCAAAAAAGGGAATAAGGGCGACACGGAAATGTTGAATACTCATACTCTTCCTTTTT
CAATATTATTGAAGCATTTATCAGGGTTATTGTCTCATGAGCGGATACATATTTGAATGTATTTAGAAAA
ATAAACAAATAGGGGTTCCGCGCACATTTCCCCGAAAAGTGCCACCTGACGTC
